Addgene plasmid #39119: AURKB
Purpose: Bacterial expression for structure determination; may not be full ORF
Depositing lab: Nicola Burgess-Brown. Depositing organization: University of Oxford.
Backbone
  Vector backbone: pNIC28-Bsa4
  Backbone manufacturer: SGC
  Vector type: Bacterial Expression
Growth in bacteria
  Bacterial resistance: Kanamycin, 50 μg/mL
  Growth temperature: 37°C
  Growth strain: Mach1
  Copy number: Low Copy
Gene/Insert
  Gene/Insert name: AURKB (alt names: aurora kinase B; PDB:4AF3 (complex))
  Species: H. sapiens (human)
  Insert size (bp): 970
  GenBank ID: aurora kinase B
  Entrez Gene: AURKB (a.k.a. AIK2, AIM-1, AIM1, ARK-2, ARK2, AurB, IPL1, PPP1R48, STK-1, STK12, STK5, aurkb-sv1, aurkb-sv2)
  Tag / fusion protein: His Tev (N terminal on insert)
  Cloning method: Ligation Independent Cloning
  Sequencing primers: 5′ T7; 3′ T7-term
Terms and licenses: Academic/Nonprofit Terms; Industry Terms: Not Available to Industry
How to cite: AURKB was a gift from Nicola Burgess-Brown (Addgene plasmid # 39119 ; http://n2t.net/addgene:39119 ; RRID:Addgene_39119)
