[The description below was written by a language model from this plasmid's Addgene catalogue record.]
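Description:
AURKB is a bacterial expression plasmid built on the pNIC28-Bsa4 backbone from the SGC, designed to produce recombinant human aurora kinase B in E. coli for structural biology. The plasmid is selected with kanamycin and is recorded as low copy; the record does not name the origin of replication. The insert was introduced by ligation-independent cloning, the standard route for high-throughput construct generation in this vector family.

The payload is a roughly 970 bp fragment of the H. sapiens AURKB gene, which encodes a serine/threonine kinase of the Aurora family involved in mitosis. The record cautions that the insert may not be the full open reading frame, which is consistent with a truncated construct chosen for its crystallisation behaviour rather than for complete coding coverage. The protein is fused at its N terminus to a His tag followed by a TEV protease site, so the product can be captured by immobilised metal affinity chromatography and the tag then cleaved off to leave near-native protein. The promoter is not explicitly stated, but the listed sequencing primers (T7 forward and T7 terminator reverse) indicate that the insert sits between T7 promoter and terminator elements, implying expression in a host strain that supplies T7 RNA polymerase.

The stated purpose is bacterial expression for structure determination, and the record links the construct to a deposited crystal structure described as a complex, although the binding partner is not identified in the fields given. No annotated feature table accompanies the entry, so details of the backbone beyond those listed cannot be confirmed here.
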