>Addgene plasmid #39119 | AURKB | depositor partial sequence | sequence record 49176 | AURKB sequence 970 bps
CATATGCACCATCATCATCATCATTCTTCTGGTGTAGATCTGGGTACCGAGAACCTGTACTTCCAATCCA
TGCAGAAGGTGATGGAGAATAGCAGTGGGACACCCGACATCTTAACGCGGCACTTCACAATTGATGACTT
TGAGATTGGGCGTCCTCTGGGCAAAGGCAAGTTTGGAAACGTGTACTTGGCTCGGGAGAAGAAAAGCCAT
TTCATCGTGGCGCTCAAGGTCCTCTTCAAGTCCCAGATAGAGAAGGAGGGCGTGGAGCATCAGCTGCGCA
GAGAGATCGAAATCCAGGCCCACCTGCACCATCCCAACATCCTGCGTCTCTACAACTATTTTTATGACCG
GAGGAGGATCTACTTGATTCTAGAGTATGCCCCCCGCGGGGAGCTCTACAAGGAGCTGCAGAAGAGCTGC
ACATTTGACGAGCAGCGAACAGCCACGATCATGGAGGAGTTGGCAGATGCTCTAATGTACTGCCATGGGA
AGAAGGTGATTCACAGAGACATAAAGCCAGAAAATCTGCTCTTAGGGCTCAAGGGAGAGCTGAAGATTGC
TGACTTCGGCTGGTCTGTGCATGCGCCCTCCCTGAGGAGGAAGACAATGTGTGGCACCCTGGACTACCTG
CCCCCAGAGATGATTGAGGGGCGCATGCACAATGAGAAGGTGGATCTGTGGTGCATTGGAGTGCTTTGCT
ATGAGCTGCTGGTGGGGAACCCACCCTTTGAGAGTGCATCACACAACGAGACCTATCGCCGCATCGTCAA
GGTGGACCTAAAGTTCCCCGCTTCTGTGCCCACGGGAGCCCAGGACCTCATCTCCAAACTGCTCAGGCAT
AACCCCTCGGAACGGCTGCCCCTGGCCCAGGTCTCAGCCCACCCTTGGGTCCGGGCCAACTCTCGGAGGG
TGCTGCCTCCCTCTGCCCTTCAATCTGTCGCCTGACAGTAAAGGTGGATACGGATCCGAA
