>Addgene plasmid #39119 | AURKB | addgene partial sequence | sequence record 51928 | T7_term
CCGGATCTCAGTGGTGGTGGTGGTGGTGCTCGAGTGCGGCCGCAAGCTTGTCGACGGAGCTCGAATTCGG
ATCCGTATCCACCTTTACTGTCAGGCGACAGATTGAAGGGCAGAGGGAGGCAGCACCCTCCGAGAGTTGG
CCCGGACCCAAGGGTGGGCTGAGACCTGGGCCAGGGGCAGCCGTTCCGAGGGGTTATGCCTGAGCAGTTT
GGAGATGAGGTCCTGGGCTCCCGTGGGCACAGAAGCGGGGAACTTTAGGTCCACCTTGACGATGCGGCGA
TAGGTCTCGTTGTGTGATGCACTCTCAAAGGGTGGGTTCCCCACCAGCAGCTCATAGCAAAGCACTCCAA
TGCACCACAGATCCACCTTCTCATTGTGCATGCGCCCCTCAATCATCTCTGGGGGCAGGTAGTCCAGGGT
GCCACACATTGTCTTCCTCCTCAGGGAGGGCGCATGCACAGACCAGCCGAAGTCAGCAATCTTCAGCTCT
CCCTTGAGCCCTAAGAGCAGATTTTCTGGCTTTATGTCTCTGTGAATCACCTTCTTCCCATGGCAGTACA
TTAGAGCATCTGCCAACTCCTCCATGATCGTGGCTGTTCGCTGCTCGTCAAATGTGCAGCTCTTCTGCAG
CTCCTTGTAGAGCTCCCCGCGGGGGGCATACTCTAGAATCAAGTAGATCCTCCTCCGGTCATAAAAATAG
TTGTAGAGACGCAGGATGTTGGGATGGTGCAGGTGGGCCTGGATTTCGATCTCTCTGCGCAGCTGATGCT
CCACGCCCTCCTTCTCTATCTGGGACTTGAAGAGGACCTTGAGCGCCACGATGAAATGGCTTTTCTTCTC
CCGAGCCAAGTACACGTTTCCA
