>Addgene plasmid #39119 | AURKB | addgene partial sequence | sequence record 51930 | T7 5'-TAATACGACTCACTATAGGG-3'
GAGATATACATATGCACCATCATCATCATCATTCTTCTGGTGTAGATCTGGGTACCGAGAACCTGTACTT
CCAATCCATGCAGAAGGTGATGGAGAATAGCAGTGGGACACCCGACATCTTAACGCGGCACTTCACAATT
GATGACTTTGAGATTGGGCGTCCTCTGGGCAAAGGCAAGTTTGGAAACGTGTACTTGGCTCGGGAGAAGA
AAAGCCATTTCATCGTGGCGCTCAAGGTCCTCTTCAAGTCCCAGATAGAGAAGGAGGGCGTGGAGCATCA
GCTGCGCAGAGAGATCGAAATCCAGGCCCACCTGCACCATCCCAACATCCTGCGTCTCTACAACTATTTT
TATGACCGGAGGAGGATCTACTTGATTCTAGAGTATGCCCCCCGCGGGGAGCTCTACAAGGAGCTGCAGA
AGAGCTGCACATTTGACGAGCAGCGAACAGCCACGATCATGGAGGAGTTGGCAGATGCTCTAATGTACTG
CCATGGGAAGAAGGTGATTCACAGAGACATAAAGCCAGAAAATCTGCTCTTAGGGCTCAAGGGAGAGCTG
AAGATTGCTGACTTCGGCTGGTCTGTGCATGCGCCCTCCCTGAGGAGGAAGACAATGTGTGGCACCCTGG
ACTACCTG
